>Addgene plasmid #99502 | pAP1071-2 | addgene full sequence | sequence record 193120 | Addgene NGS Result
TACCTACAGCGTGAGCTATGAGAAAGCGCCACGCTTCCCGAAGGGAGAAAGGCGGACAGGTATCCGGTAA
GCGGCAGGGTCGGAACAGGAGAGCGCACGAGGGAGCTTCCAGGGGGAAACGCCTGGTATCTTTATAGTCC
TGTCGGGTTTCGCCACCTCTGACTTGAGCGTCGATTTTTGTGATGCTCGTCAGGGGGGCGGAGCCTATGG
AAAAACGCCAGCAACGCGGCCTTTTTACGGTTCCTGGCCTTTTGCTGGCCTTTTGCTCACATGTTCTTTC
CTGCGTTATCCCCTGATTCTGTGGATAACCGTATTACCGCCTTTGAGTGAGCTGATACCGCTCGCCGCAG
CCGAACGACCGAGCGCAGCGAGTCAGTGAGCGAGGAAGCGGAAGAGCGCCCAATACGCAAACCGCCTCTC
CCCGCGCGTTGGCCGATTCATTAATGCAGCTGGCACGACAGGTTTCCCGACTGGAAAGCGGGCAGTGAGC
GCAACGCAATTAATGTGAGTTAGCTCACTCATTAGGCACCCCAGGCTTTACACTTTATGCTTCCGGCTCG
TATGTTGTGTGGAATTGTGAGCGGATAACAATTTCACACAGGAAACAGCTATGACCATGATTACGCCAAG
CTTGCATGCCTGCAGGTCGACTCTAGAGGATCTCCTTGGAAGTAGAGGTTCTCACTAGTTCTAGAGCGGC
CGCCACCGGTGGAGCTCCACCGATCCCCCGGGCATTTCTTGGCGGCACAATAAAGTTTCCTCTTTTTGTT
GGGTCACTCAACGAACACAATACAAATATTTGAGCGCTCGCATTTTTCTCAACCTTTCGGGTTTAAAGCA
CTTCAAAATGGAATTGAAGAGAGATTGTGAAAGTACATCAGACAGAATCACATTTTGATAGCATTCACTT
CACTCAGATGCAAACTTTTCAGTGACTATAAAAAGTCATAAAATAATAACATTAAAAAAGCAAATAAATT
AGCGAGAGAATTTTTTGACAAAAAGAAAGAAGAGTGATAGAGAAGAAGGGAATGCTTGAAAGGATCTTGC
ATTTATCACTAGTTTACTTGCTGGAAGTGTACTTGGTGACGGCCTTGGTTCCCTCAGACACGGCGTGCTT
GGCAAGTTCTCCTGGGAGAATCAAACGGACAGCGGTTTGAATTTCGCGGGATGAGATCGTTGAGCGTTTG
TTGTAATGAGCAAGACGGGAAGCTTCCGAAGCGATGCGTTCGAATACATCGTTGACGAAGGAGTTCATGA
TAGACATGGCCTTGGAGGAGACTCCGGTGTCTGGGTGAACTTGCTTGAGAACACGGTAGATGTAGACGGA
GTACGATTCCTTGCGGGCATGACGTCTCTTCTTTCCGTCCTTTGGCTTGGCAACGACGGTCTTGGCGGCC
TTCTTGGCTCCCTTGGCAGATGGCTTTGGTGGCTTTCCCATGAGACGTGGTCCGAGCTCGTTGGCGAATC
CGGACTTGTACAGCTCGTCCATGCCGAGTGTAATCCCAGCAGCTGTTACAAACTCAAGAAGGACCATGTG
GTCTCTCTTTTCGTTGGGATCTTTCGAAAGCTTAGATTGTGTGGACAGGTAATGGTTGTCTGGTAAAAGG
ACAGGGCCATCGCCAATTGGAGTATTTTGTTGATAATGGTCTGCTAGTTGAACGCTTCCATCTTCAATGT
TGTGTCTAATTTTGAAGTTAACTTTGATTCCATTCTGAAAATTTAAATATGTATGGTTAGTTAGTACCGA
ACTGTTTAAACTTACCTTTTGTTTGTCTGCCATGATGTATACATTGTGTGAGTTATAGTTGTATTCCAAT
TTGTGTCCAAGAATGTTTCCATCTTCTTTAAAATCAATACCTTTTAACTCGATTCTATTAACAAGGGTAT
CACCTTCAAACTTGACTTCAGCACGTGTCTTGTAGTTCCCGTCATCTTTGAAAAATATAGTTCTTTCCTG
TACATAACCTTCGGGCATGGCACTCTGAAAATTTAAATAATCAGGGTTAGTTAGTATATATATGTTTAAA
CTTACCTTGAAAAAGTCATGCTGCTTCATGTGGTCGGGGTACCGGCTGAAGCACTGCACGCCGTAGGTCA
GAGTAGTGACAAGTGTTGGCCATGGAACAGGTAGTTTTCCAGTAGTGCAAATAAATTTAAGGGTAAGTTT
TCCGTATGTTGCATCACCTTCACCCTCTCCACTGACAGAAAATTTGTGCCCATTAACATCACCATCTAAT
TCAACAAGAATTGGGACAACTCCAGTGAAAAGTTCTTCTCCTTTACTCACCTTGTCATCGTCATCCTTGT
AATCGATATCATGATCTTTATAATCACCGTCATGGTCTTTGTAGTCGATCCCCGGGTACCGAGCTCGAAT
TCACTGGCCGTCGTTTTACAACGTCGTGACTGGGAAAACCCTGGCGTTACCCAACTTAATCGCCTTGCAG
CACATCCCCCTTTCGCCAGCTGGCGTAATAGCGAAGAGGCCCGCACCGATCGCCCTTCCCAACAGTTGCG
CAGCCTGAATGGCGAATGGCGCCTGATGCGGTATTTTCTCCTTACGCATCTGTGCGGTATTTCACACCGC
ATATGGTGCACTCTCAGTACAATCTGCTCTGATGCCGCATAGTTAAGCCAGCCCCGACACCCGCCAACAC
CCGCTGACGCGCCCTGACGGGCTTGTCTGCTCCCGGCATCCGCTTACAGACAAGCTGTGACCGTCTCCGG
GAGCTGCATGTGTCAGAGGTTTTCACCGTCATCACCGAAACGCGCGAGACGAAAGGGCCTCGTGATACGC
CTATTTTTATAGGTTAATGTCATGATAATAATGGTTTCTTAGACGTCAGGTGGCACTTTTCGGGGAAATG
TGCGCGGAACCCCTATTTGTTTATTTTTCTAAATACATTCAAATATGTATCCGCTCATGAGACAATAACC
CTGATAAATGCTTCAATAATATTGAAAAAGGAAGAGTATGAGTATTCAACATTTCCGTGTCGCCCTTATT
CCCTTTTTTGCGGCATTTTGCCTTCCTGTTTTTGCTCACCCAGAAACGCTGGTGAAAGTAAAAGATGCTG
AAGATCAGTTGGGTGCACGAGTGGGTTACATCGAACTGGATCTCAACAGCGGTAAGATCCTTGAGAGTTT
TCGCCCCGAAGAACGTTTTCCAATGATGAGCACTTTTAAAGTTCTGCTATGTGGCGCGGTATTATCCCGT
ATTGACGCCGGGCAAGAGCAACTCGGTCGCCGCATACACTATTCTCAGAATGACTTGGTTGAGTACTCAC
CAGTCACAGAAAAGCATCTTACGGATGGCATGACAGTAAGAGAATTATGCAGTGCTGCCATAACCATGAG
TGATAACACTGCGGCCAACTTACTTCTGACAACGATCGGAGGACCGAAGGAGCTAACCGCTTTTTTGCAC
AACATGGGGGATCATGTAACTCGCCTTGATCGTTGGGAACCGGAGCTGAATGAAGCCATACCAAACGACG
AGCGTGACACCACGATGCCTGTAGCAATGGCAACAACGTTGCGCAAACTATTAACTGGCGAACTACTTAC
TCTAGCTTCCCGGCAACAATTAATAGACTGGATGGAGGCGGATAAAGTTGCAGGACCACTTCTGCGCTCG
GCCCTTCCGGCTGGCTGGTTTATTGCTGATAAATCTGGAGCCGGTGAGCGTGGGTCTCGCGGTATCATTG
CAGCACTGGGGCCAGATGGTAAGCCCTCCCGTATCGTAGTTATCTACACGACGGGGAGTCAGGCAACTAT
GGATGAACGAAATAGACAGATCGCTGAGATAGGTGCCTCACTGATTAAGCATTGGTAACTGTCAGACCAA
GTTTACTCATATATACTTTAGATTGATTTAAAACTTCATTTTTAATTTAAAAGGATCTAGGTGAAGATCC
TTTTTGATAATCTCATGACCAAAATCCCTTAACGTGAGTTTTCGTTCCACTGAGCGTCAGACCCCGTAGA
AAAGATCAAAGGATCTTCTTGAGATCCTTTTTTTCTGCGCGTAATCTGCTGCTTGCAAACAAAAAAACCA
CCGCTACCAGCGGTGGTTTGTTTGCCGGATCAAGAGCTACCAACTCTTTTTCCGAAGGTAACTGGCTTCA
GCAGAGCGCAGATACCAAATACTGTTCTTCTAGTGTAGCCGTAGTTAGGCCACCACTTCAAGAACTCTGT
AGCACCGCCTACATACCTCGCTCTGCTAATCCTGTTACCAGTGGCTGCTGCCAGTGGCGATAAGTCGTGT
CTTACCGGGTTGGACTCAAGACGATAGTTACCGGATAAGGCGCAGCGGTCGGGCTGAACGGGGGGTTCGT
GCACACAGCCCAGCTTGGAGCGAACGACCTACACCGAACTGAGA
Features (pLannotate 1.2.2; 17 found; start..end, strand, type, name):
    396..488     +  CDS            lacI (fragment): lac repressor; lacI; The lac repressor binds to the lac operator to inhibit transcription in E. coli. This inhibition can be relieved by adding lactose or isopropyl-β-D-thiogalactopyranoside (IPTG).
    501..522     +  protein_bind   CAP binding site: CAP binding activates transcription in the presence of cAMP. E. coli catabolite activator protein
    537..567     +  promoter       lac promoter: promoter for the E. coli lac operon
    575..591     +  protein_bind   lac operator: The lac repressor binds to the lac operator to inhibit transcription in E. coli. This inhibition can be relieved by adding lactose or isopropyl-β-D-thiogalactopyranoside (IPTG). lac repressor encoded by lacI
    628..662     -  misc_feature   MCS (fragment): pUC18/19 multiple cloning site
    683..708     -  misc_feature   MCS (fragment): pBluescript multiple cloning site
    735..1052    -  terminator     tbb-2 terminator: tbb-2; transcription terminator for the C. elegans tubulin beta-2 gene
   1067..1432    -  CDS            his-11: H2B1_CAEEL - Experimental evidence at protein level: Swiss-Prot protein existence level 1. Core component of nucleosome. Nucleosomes wrap and compact DNA into chromatin, limiting DNA accessibility to the cellular machineries which require DNA as a template. Histones thereby play a central role in transcription regulation, DNA repair, DNA replication and chromosomal stability. DNA accessibility is regulated via a complex set of post-translational modifications of histones, also called histone code, and nucleosome remodeling. From Caenorhabditis elegans.
   1475..2290    -  CDS            mEGFP: mEGFP is a basic (constitutively fluorescent) green fluorescent protein published in 2002, derived from Aequorea victoria. It has moderate acid sensitivity.
   2291..2356    -  CDS            3xFLAG: three tandem FLAG® epitope tags, followed by an enterokinase cleavage site
   2357..2382    -  misc_feature   MCS (fragment): pUC18/19 multiple cloning site
   2379..2536    +  CDS            lacZα (fragment): LacZα fragment of β-galactosidase; lacZ fragment
   2542..2641    -  misc_feature   bom (fragment): basis of mobility region from pBR322
   2743..2778    -  CDS            rop (fragment): Rop protein, which maintains plasmids at low copy number; rop
   2873..2977    +  promoter       AmpR promoter: bla
   2978..3838    +  CDS            AmpR: β-lactamase; bla; confers resistance to ampicillin, carbenicillin, and related antibiotics
   4009..213     +  rep_origin     ori (across the origin): high-copy-number ColE1/pMB1/pBR322/pUC origin of replication
