[The description below was written by a language model from this plasmid's Addgene catalogue record and pLannotate feature annotations shown in this document.]
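Description:
pAP1071-2 is a pUC19-based cloning plasmid of about 4.4 kb that is propagated in E. coli at high copy from the ColE1/pUC origin and selected with ampicillin through the β-lactamase (AmpR) gene. Although catalogued as a bacterial expression vector, its payload is a C. elegans tagging cassette. It comes from work on CRISPR-Cas9 genome editing with linear repair templates, so it most plausibly serves as a template stock for generating such donor fragments, although the record does not spell out this use. The usual pUC remnants (lac promoter and operator, CAP site, lacZα fragment and multiple cloning site pieces) flank the insert, which was introduced by ligation-independent cloning and lies in reverse orientation relative to the lac promoter.

The insert is a modular fusion described as 3xFLAG, monomeric enhanced GFP interrupted by two introns, an OLLAS epitope, histone H2B, the tbb-2 3′ UTR, a linker and a TEV site. The feature table confirms the 3xFLAG tag directly adjoining mEGFP, followed by the C. elegans H2B gene his-11 and then the tbb-2 (β-tubulin) terminator/3′ UTR. The introns are a common device for improving transgene expression in worms. H2B concentrates the fluorescent signal on chromatin, giving a nuclear readout. The OLLAS tag, linker and TEV sequence are named in the catalogue entry but not annotated. A short unannotated gap between mEGFP and his-11 would fit OLLAS, while the linker and TEV site presumably lie beyond the 3′ UTR. No worm promoter is annotated or listed, which is consistent with a cassette meant to be inserted at an endogenous locus and expressed under that gene's own control.
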