Addgene plasmid #99502: pAP1071-2
Purpose: 3XFlag::meGFP with 2 introns::Ollas::H2B::tbb-2 3utr::linker::TEV
Depositing lab: Geraldine Seydoux. Depositing organization: Johns Hopkins University and School of Medicine. Publication: Precision genome editing using CRISPR-Cas9 and linear repair templates in C. elegans. Paix A, Folkmann A, Seydoux G. Methods. 2017 May 15;121-122:86-93. doi: 10.1016/j.ymeth.2017.03.023. Epub 2017 Apr 7. PubMed 28392263.
Backbone
  Vector backbone: pUC19
  Vector type: Bacterial Expression
Growth in bacteria
  Bacterial resistance: Ampicillin, 100 μg/mL
  Growth temperature: 37°C
  Growth strain: DH5alpha
  Copy number: High Copy
Gene/Insert
  Gene/Insert name: 3XFlag::meGFP with 2 introns::Ollas::H2B::tbb-2 3’utr::linker::TEV
  Species: C. elegans (nematode)
  Cloning method: Ligation Independent Cloning
  Sequencing primers: 5′ M13pUC-Fwd; 3′ M13pUC-Rev
Terms and licenses: Academic/Nonprofit Terms; Industry Terms: Not Available to Industry
How to cite: pAP1071-2 was a gift from Geraldine Seydoux (Addgene plasmid # 99502 ; http://n2t.net/addgene:99502 ; RRID:Addgene_99502)
