>Addgene plasmid #99502 | pAP1071-2 | depositor partial sequence | sequence record 182131 | Insert + 15bp up/downstream in Plasmid. See for details the File S1 from Paix et al, Methods 2017
CGGTACCCGGGGATCGACTACAAAGACCATGACGGTGATTATAAAGATCATGATATCGATTACAAGGATG
ACGATGACAAGGTGAGTAAAGGAGAAGAACTTTTCACTGGAGTTGTCCCAATTCTTGTTGAATTAGATGG
TGATGTTAATGGGCACAAATTTTCTGTCAGTGGAGAGGGTGAAGGTGATGCAACATACGGAAAACTTACC
CTTAAATTTATTTGCACTACTGGAAAACTACCTGTTCCATGGCCAACACTTGTCACTACTCTGACCTACG
GCGTGCAGTGCTTCAGCCGGTACCCCGACCACATGAAGCAGCATGACTTTTTCAAGGTAAGTTTAAACAT
ATATATACTAACTAACCCTGATTATTTAAATTTTCAGAGTGCCATGCCCGAAGGTTATGTACAGGAAAGA
ACTATATTTTTCAAAGATGACGGGAACTACAAGACACGTGCTGAAGTCAAGTTTGAAGGTGATACCCTTG
TTAATAGAATCGAGTTAAAAGGTATTGATTTTAAAGAAGATGGAAACATTCTTGGACACAAATTGGAATA
CAACTATAACTCACACAATGTATACATCATGGCAGACAAACAAAAGGTAAGTTTAAACAGTTCGGTACTA
ACTAACCATACATATTTAAATTTTCAGAATGGAATCAAAGTTAACTTCAAAATTAGACACAACATTGAAG
ATGGAAGCGTTCAACTAGCAGACCATTATCAACAAAATACTCCAATTGGCGATGGCCCTGTCCTTTTACC
AGACAACCATTACCTGTCCACACAATCTAAGCTTTCGAAAGATCCCAACGAAAAGAGAGACCACATGGTC
CTTCTTGAGTTTGTAACAGCTGCTGGGATTACACTCGGCATGGACGAGCTGTACAAGTCCGGATTCGCCA
ACGAGCTCGGACCACGTCTCATGGGAAAGCCACCAAAGCCATCTGCCAAGGGAGCCAAGAAGGCCGCCAA
GACCGTCGTTGCCAAGCCAAAGGACGGAAAGAAGAGACGTCATGCCCGCAAGGAATCGTACTCCGTCTAC
ATCTACCGTGTTCTCAAGCAAGTTCACCCAGACACCGGAGTCTCCTCCAAGGCCATGTCTATCATGAACT
CCTTCGTCAACGATGTATTCGAACGCATCGCTTCGGAAGCTTCCCGTCTTGCTCATTACAACAAACGCTC
AACGATCTCATCCCGCGAAATTCAAACCGCTGTCCGTTTGATTCTCCCAGGAGAACTTGCCAAGCACGCC
GTGTCTGAGGGAACCAAGGCCGTCACCAAGTACACTTCCAGCAAGTAAACTAGTGATAAATGCAAGATCC
TTTCAAGCATTCCCTTCTTCTCTATCACTCTTCTTTCTTTTTGTCAAAAAATTCTCTCGCTAATTTATTT
GCTTTTTTAATGTTATTATTTTATGACTTTTTATAGTCACTGAAAAGTTTGCATCTGAGTGAAGTGAATG
CTATCAAAATGTGATTCTGTCTGATGTACTTTCACAATCTCTCTTCAATTCCATTTTGAAGTGCTTTAAA
CCCGAAAGGTTGAGAAAAATGCGAGCGCTCAAATATTTGTATTGTGTTCGTTGAGTGACCCAACAAAAAG
AGGAAACTTTATTGTGCCGCCAAGAAATGCCCGGGGGATCGGTGGAGCTCCACCGGTGGCGGCCGCTCTA
GAACTAGTGAGAACCTCTACTTCCAAGGAGATCCTCTAGAGTCG
